>Addgene plasmid #88760 | pDONR223-ZNF285 | addgene full sequence | sequence record 227934 | Addgene NGS Result
CAAATAATGATTTTATTTTGACTGATAGTGACCTGTTCGTTGCAACAAATTGATGAGCAATGCTTTTTTA
TAATGCCAACTTTGTACAAAAAAGTTGGCACCATGATTAAGTTCCAGGAAAGGGTGACATTCAAGGATGT
GGCTGTTGTCTTCACCAAGGAAGAGCTGGCACTATTGGATAAAGCCCAGATAAACCTGTACCAAGATGTG
ATGCTGGAAAACTTCAGGAACCTCATGTTAGTGAGAGACGGGATTAAAAACAACATTTTGAATCTTCAGG
CAAAGGGGTTAAGTTACCTTTCGCAAGAAGTGCTTCATTGCTGGCAGATTTGGAAACAAAGGATCCGGGA
TTTAACTGTGAGTCAGGATTATATCGTGAACCTTCAAGAAGAGTGTTCCCCACATTTAGAAGATGTTTCC
CTCAGTGAAGAGTGGGCAGGCATTTCTCTTCAGATTTCTGAAAATGAAAACTATGTAGTAAATGCCATTA
TCAAAAATCAAGATATCACAGCATGGCAAAGCCTGACACAGGTTCTTACCCCAGAATCGTGGAGGAAAGC
CAACATAATGACCGAGCCCCAGAACTCTCAGGGAAGATATAAGGGAATTTACATGGAAGAGAAATTGTAC
AGACGTGCTCAGCATGATGACAGCCTCAGTTGGACCTCATGTGATCATCATGAGTCCCAAGAATGTAAAG
GAGAGGACCCTGGTAGACATCCCAGCTGTGGGAAAAACTTGGGTATGAAATCAACGGTTGAAAAACGTAA
TGCGGCCCATGTATTACCACAGCCTTTCCCATGTAATAACTGTGGGGTGGCCTTTGCAGATGATACAGAT
CCTCATGTCCATCACAGCACTCACCTAGGAGAAAAATCTTATAAATGTGACCAGTATGGAAAGAACTTTA
GTCAGAGCCAAGATCTTATCGTTCATTGTAAAACTCACTCTGGCAAGACTCCCTATGAATTCCACGAATG
GCCTATGGGCTGCAAACAGAGCTCAGACCTTCCCAGATATCAGAAAGTCTCCTCAGGAGACAAACCCTAC
AAATGTAAAGAATGTGGCAAGGGCTTCAGGCGCAGCTCTTCCCTTCACAACCATCATCGAGTCCACACAG
GGGAGATGCCCTACAAATGCGATGAATGTGGGAAAGGGTTTGGATTTAGGTCACTTCTTTGTATTCATCA
GGGAGTACACACAGGGAAAAAGCCCTATAAATGTGAAGAGTGTGGGAAGGGCTTTGATCAGAGCTCCAAC
CTTCTTGTCCATCAGAGAGTCCACACTGGAGAGAAGCCCTACAAATGCAGTGAGTGTGGCAAGTGCTTTA
GTTCAAGCTCCGTTCTTCAAGTCCACTGGAGGTTTCACACAGGGGAGAAACCATATAGGTGTGGTGAGTG
TGGAAAGGGCTTCAGCCAATGTACACACCTTCACATTCACCAGAGAGTCCACACAGGGGAGAAACCATAC
AAATGCAATGTGTGTGGAAAGGATTTTGCGTATAGCTCTGTTCTTCACACTCATCAGAGAGTTCACACTG
GAGAAAAACCATATAAATGTGAAGTGTGTGGAAAGTGCTTCAGTTACAGTTCATATTTTCACTTACATCA
AAGAGATCACATCAGAGAGAAACCATATAAATGTGATGAGTGTGGTAAAGGCTTCAGCCGGAATTCAGAT
CTTAATGTTCACCTCAGAGTCCACACAGGAGAGAGGCCCTATAAGTGTAAGGCATGTGGTAAGGGCTTCA
GTCGTAATTCATACCTCCTTGCCCATCAGAGAGTGCATATAGATGAGACACAGTACACACACTGTGAGCG
TGGAAAGGACCTTCTGACTCATCAAAGACTACATGAGCAGAGAGAAACATTATTGCCAACTTTCTTGTAC
AAAGTTGGCATTATAAGAAAGCATTGCTTATCAATTTGTTGCAACGAACAGGTCACTATCAGTCAAAATA
AAATCATTATTTGCCATCCAGCTGATATCCCCTATAGTGAGTCGTATTACATGGTCATAGCTGTTTCCTG
GCAGCTCTGGCCCGTGTCTCAAAATCTCTGATGTTACATTGCACAAGATAAAAATATATCATCATGCCTC
CTCTAGACCAGCCAGGACAGAAATGCCTCGACTTCGCTGCTACCCAAGGTTGCCGGGTGACGCACACCGT
GGAAACGGATGAAGGCACGAACCCAGTGGACATAAGCCTGTTCGGTTCGTAAGCTGTAATGCAAGTAGCG
TATGCGCTCACGCAACTGGTCCAGAACCTTGACCGAACGCAGCGGTGGTAACGGCGCAGTGGCGGTTTTC
ATGGCTTGTTATGACTGTTTTTTTGGGGTACAGTCTATGCCTCGGGCATCCAAGCAGCAAGCGCGTTACG
CCGTGGGTCGATGTTTGATGTTATGGAGCAGCAACGATGTTACGCAGCAGGGCAGTCGCCCTAAAACAAA
GTTAAACATTATGAGGGAAGCGGTGATCGCCGAAGTATCGACTCAACTATCAGAGGTAGTTGGCGTCATC
GAGCGCCATCTCGAACCGACGTTGCTGGCCGTACATTTGTACGGCTCCGCAGTGGATGGCGGCCTGAAGC
CACACAGTGATATTGATTTGCTGGTTACGGTGACCGTAAGGCTTGATGAAACAACGCGGCGAGCTTTGAT
CAACGACCTTTTGGAAACTTCGGCTTCCCCTGGAGAGAGCGAGATTCTCCGCGCTGTAGAAGTCACCATT
GTTGTGCACGACGACATCATTCCGTGGCGTTATCCAGCTAAGCGCGAACTGCAATTTGGAGAATGGCAGC
GCAATGACATTCTTGCAGGTATCTTCGAGCCAGCCACGATCGACATTGATCTGGCTATCTTGCTGACAAA
AGCAAGAGAACATAGCGTTGCCTTGGTAGGTCCAGCGGCGGAGGAACTCTTTGATCCGGTTCCTGAACAG
GATCTATTTGAGGCGCTAAATGAAACCTTAACGCTATGGAACTCGCCGCCCGACTGGGCTGGCGATGAGC
GAAATGTAGTGCTTACGTTGTCCCGCATTTGGTACAGCGCAGTAACCGGCAAAATCGCGCCGAAGGATGT
CGCTGCCGACTGGGCAATGGAGCGCCTGCCGGCCCAGTATCAGCCCGTCATACTTGAAGCTAGACAGGCT
TATCTTGGACAAGAAGAAGATCGCTTGGCCTCGCGCGCAGATCAGTTGGAAGAATTTGTCCACTACGTGA
AAGGCGAGATCACCAAGGTAGTCGGCAAATAACCCTCGAGCCACCCATGACCAAAATCCCTTAACGTGAG
TTACGCGTCGTTCCACTGAGCGTCAGACCCCGTAGAAAAGATCAAAGGATCTTCTTGAGATCCTTTTTTT
CTGCGCGTAATCTGCTGCTTGCAAACAAAAAAACCACCGCTACCAGCGGTGGTTTGTTTGCCGGATCAAG
AGCTACCAACTCTTTTTCCGAAGGTAACTGGCTTCAGCAGAGCGCAGATACCAAATACTGTTCTTCTAGT
GTAGCCGTAGTTAGGCCACCACTTCAAGAACTCTGTAGCACCGCCTACATACCTCGCTCTGCTAATCCTG
TTACCAGTGGCTGCTGCCAGTGGCGATAAGTCGTGTCTTACCGGGTTGGACTCAAGACGATAGTTACCGG
ATAAGGCGCAGCGGTCGGGCTGAACGGGGGGTTCGTGCACACAGCCCAGCTTGGAGCGAACGACCTACAC
CGAACTGAGATACCTACAGCGTGAGCTATGAGAAAGCGCCACGCTTCCCGAAGGGAGAAAGGCGGACAGG
TATCCGGTAAGCGGCAGGGTCGGAACAGGAGAGCGCACGAGGGAGCTTCCAGGGGGAAACGCCTGGTATC
TTTATAGTCCTGTCGGGTTTCGCCACCTCTGACTTGAGCGTCGATTTTTGTGATGCTCGTCAGGGGGGCG
GAGCCTATGGAAAAACGCCAGCAACGCGGCCTTTTTACGGTTCCTGGCCTTTTGCTGGCCTTTTGCTCAC
ATGTTCTTTCCTGCGTTATCCCCTGATTCTGTGGATAACCGTATTACCGCCTTTGAGTGAGCTGATACCG
CTCGCCGCAGCCGAACGACCGAGCGCAGCGAGTCAGTGAGCGAGGAAGCGGAAGAGCGCCCAATACGCAA
ACCGCCTCTCCCCGCGCGTTGGCCGATTCATTAATGCAGCTGGCACGACAGGTTTCCCGACTGGAAAGCG
GGCAGTGAGCGCAACGCAATTAATACGCGTACCGCTAGCCAGGAAGAGTTTGTAGAAACGCAAAAAGGCC
ATCCGTCAGGATGGCCTTCTGCTTAGTTTGATGCCTGGCAGTTTATGGCGGGCGTCCTGCCCGCCACCCT
CCGGGCCGTTGCTTCACAACGTTCAAATCCGCTCCCGGCGGATTTGTCCTACTCAGGAGAGCGTTCACCG
ACAAACAACAGATAAAACGAAAGGCCCAGTCTTCCGACTGAGCCTTTCGTTTTATTTGATGCCTGGCAGT
TCCCTACTCTCGCGTTAACGCTAGCATGGATGTTTTCCCAGTCACGACGTTGTAAAACGACGGCCAGTCT
TAAGCTCGGGCCC
Features (pLannotate 1.2.2; 12 found; start..end, strand, type, name):
      2..97      +  protein_bind   attL3: mutant version of attL; recombination site for the Gateway® LR reaction LR Clonase™
    103..885     +  CDS            ZNF285 (fragment): ZN285_HUMAN - Also known as ZNF285A. Experimental evidence at protein level: Swiss-Prot protein existence level 1. May be involved in transcriptional regulation. From Homo sapiens (Human).
   1877..1972    -  protein_bind   attL3: mutant version of attL; recombination site for the Gateway® LR reaction LR Clonase™
   1991..2009    -  promoter       T7 promoter: promoter for bacteriophage T7 RNA polymerase
   2199..2222    +  promoter       Pc promoter (fragment): intI1 (promoter lies within the coding sequence); class 1 integron promoter
   2398..2454    +  CDS            GmR (fragment): gentamycin acetyltransferase; aacC1; confers resistance to gentamycin
   2461..3252    +  CDS            SmR: aminoglycoside adenylyltransferase (Murphy, 1985); aadA; confers resistance to spectinomycin and streptomycin
   3345..3933    +  rep_origin     ori: high-copy-number ColE1/pMB1/pBR322/pUC origin of replication
   4116..4208    +  CDS            lacI (fragment): lac repressor; lacI; The lac repressor binds to the lac operator to inhibit transcription in E. coli. This inhibition can be relieved by adding lactose or isopropyl-β-D-thiogalactopyranoside (IPTG).
   4263..4290    -  terminator     rrnB T2 terminator: transcription terminator T2 from the E. coli rrnB gene
   4422..4465    +  terminator     rrnB T1 terminator: Escherichia coli rrnB; transcription terminator T1 from the E. coli rrnB gene
   4512..4548    -  CDS            lacZα (fragment): LacZα fragment of β-galactosidase; lacZ fragment
