[The description below was written by a language model from this plasmid's Addgene catalogue record and pLannotate feature annotations shown in this document.]
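Description:
pDONR223-ZNF285 is a Gateway entry-type clone built on the Invitrogen pDONR223 backbone, carrying the open reading frame of the human zinc finger protein ZNF285 (also known as ZNF285A), a putative transcriptional regulator. It belongs to the ORFeome-derived subset of the Human TFome Collection, a library of human transcription factor ORFs assembled for cell fate engineering. The plasmid is maintained in E. coli through a high-copy ColE1/pUC-type origin and selected with spectinomycin via the aadA (SmR) aminoglycoside adenylyltransferase gene, which appears to be driven by an upstream fragment of the class 1 integron Pc promoter. Small annotated fragments of GmR, lacI and lacZα are backbone remnants rather than functional genes.

The 1,773 bp insert sits between two attL-type recombination sites in opposite orientation. The automated annotation labels both as attL3, and it identifies only the first part of the insert as ZNF285 coding sequence, although the region between the att sites is consistent with the catalogued insert length. These sites allow the ORF to be moved by an LR Clonase reaction into any compatible Gateway destination vector. The last nucleotide of the stop codon has been removed, so the ORF reads through the downstream att site and can be fused to C-terminal tags or reporters supplied by the destination vector. The plasmid has no eukaryotic promoter for the insert and is a shuttle and storage clone rather than an expression vector. A T7 promoter lies just outside one att site, and rrnB T1 and T2 terminators upstream of the cassette insulate it from read-through transcription. M13 forward and reverse primer sites flank the cassette for sequence verification.
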