Addgene plasmid #88760: pDONR223-ZNF285
Purpose: Donor Vector containing ZNF285 transcription factor, part of the Human TFome Collection
Depositing lab: Marc Vidal. Depositing organization: Dana-Farber Cancer Institute. Publication: A comprehensive library of human transcription factors for cell fate engineering. Ng AHM, Khoshakhlagh P, Rojo Arias JE, Pasquini G, Wang K, Swiersy A, Shipman SL, Appleton E, Kiaee K, Kohman RE, Vernet A, Dysart M, Leeper K, Saylor W, Huang JY, Graveline A, Taipale J, Hill DE, Vidal M, Melero-Martin JM, Busskamp V, Church GM. Nat Biotechnol. 2021 Apr;39(4):510-519. doi: 10.1038/s41587-020-0742-6. Epub 2020 Nov 30. PubMed 33257861.
Backbone
  Vector backbone: pDONR223
  Backbone manufacturer: Invitrogen
  Backbone size w/o insert (bp): 3000
  Vector type: Gateway Donor Vector
Growth in bacteria
  Bacterial resistance: Spectinomycin, 50 μg/mL
  Growth temperature: 37°C
  Growth strain: DH5alpha
  Copy number: High Copy
Gene/Insert
  Gene/Insert name: ZNF285
  Species: H. sapiens (human)
  Insert size (bp): 1773
  Mutation: Last nucleotide of stop codon removed to allow for Gateway C-terminal fusions
  Entrez Gene: ZNF285 (a.k.a. ZNF285A)
  Cloning method: Gateway Cloning
  Sequencing primers: 5′ M13F(-21); 3′ M13R
Terms and licenses: Academic/Nonprofit Terms; Industry Terms: Not Available to Industry
Depositor comments: Represents the ORFeome subset of the TFome
How to cite: pDONR223-ZNF285 was a gift from Marc Vidal (Addgene plasmid # 88760 ; http://n2t.net/addgene:88760 ; RRID:Addgene_88760)
