>Addgene plasmid #88760 | pDONR223-ZNF285 | depositor partial sequence | sequence record 172364 | insert
ATGATTAAGTTCCAGGAAAGGGTGACATTCAAGGATGTGGCTGTTGTCTTCACCAAGGAAGAGCTGGCAC
TATTGGATAAAGCCCAGATAAACCTGTACCAAGATGTGATGCTGGAAAACTTCAGGAACCTCATGTTAGT
GAGAGACGGGATTAAAAACAACATTTTGAATCTTCAGGCAAAGGGGTTAAGTTACCTTTCGCAAGAAGTG
CTTCATTGCTGGCAGATTTGGAAACAAAGGATCCGGGATTTAACTGTGAGTCAGGATTATATCGTGAACC
TTCAAGAAGAGTGTTCCCCACATTTAGAAGATGTTTCCCTCAGTGAAGAGTGGGCAGGCATTTCTCTTCA
GATTTCTGAAAATGAAAACTATGTAGTAAATGCCATTATCAAAAATCAAGATATCACAGCATGGCAAAGC
CTGACACAGGTTCTTACCCCAGAATCGTGGAGGAAAGCCAACATAATGACCGAGCCCCAGAACTCTCAGG
GAAGATATAAGGGAATTTACATGGAAGAGAAATTGTACAGACGTGCTCAGCATGATGACAGCCTCAGTTG
GACCTCATGTGATCATCATGAGTCCCAAGAATGTAAAGGAGAGGACCCTGGTAGACATCCCAGCTGTGGG
AAAAACTTGGGTATGAAATCAACGGTTGAAAAACGTAATGCGGCCCATGTATTACCACAGCCTTTCCCAT
GTAATAACTGTGGGGTGGCCTTTGCAGATGATACAGATCCTCATGTCCATCACAGCACTCACCTAGGAGA
AAAATCTTATAAATGTGACCAGTATGGAAAGAACTTTAGTCAGAGCCAAGATCTTATCGTTCATTGTAAA
ACTCACTCTGGCAAGACTCCCTATGAATTCCACGAATGGCCTATGGGCTGCAAACAGAGCTCAGACCTTC
CCAGATATCAGAAAGTCTCCTCAGGAGACAAACCCTACAAATGTAAAGAATGTGGCAAGGGCTTCAGGCG
CAGCTCTTCCCTTCACAACCATCATCGAGTCCACACAGGGGAGATGCCCTACAAATGCGATGAATGTGGG
AAAGGGTTTGGATTTAGGTCACTTCTTTGTATTCATCAGGGAGTACACACAGGGAAAAAGCCCTATAAAT
GTGAAGAGTGTGGGAAGGGCTTTGATCAGAGCTCCAACCTTCTTGTCCATCAGAGAGTCCACACTGGAGA
GAAGCCCTACAAATGCAGTGAGTGTGGCAAGTGCTTTAGTTCAAGCTCCGTTCTTCAAGTCCACTGGAGG
TTTCACACAGGGGAGAAACCATATAGGTGTGGTGAGTGTGGAAAGGGCTTCAGCCAATGTACACACCTTC
ACATTCACCAGAGAGTCCACACAGGGGAGAAACCATACAAATGCAATGTGTGTGGAAAGGATTTTGCGTA
TAGCTCTGTTCTTCACACTCATCAGAGAGTTCACACTGGAGAAAAACCATATAAATGTGAAGTGTGTGGA
AAGTGCTTCAGTTACAGTTCATATTTTCACTTACATCAAAGAGATCACATCAGAGAGAAACCATATAAAT
GTGATGAGTGTGGTAAAGGCTTCAGCCGGAATTCAGATCTTAATGTTCACCTCAGAGTCCACACAGGAGA
GAGGCCCTATAAGTGTAAGGCATGTGGTAAGGGCTTCAGTCGTAATTCATACCTCCTTGCCCATCAGAGA
GTGCATATAGATGAGACACAGTACACACACTGTGAGCGTGGAAAGGACCTTCTGACTCATCAAAGACTAC
ATGAGCAGAGAGAAACATTATAA
